>Addgene plasmid #202499 | pJPT009-ZF6 PM-synTF-1x FLAG | addgene full sequence | sequence record 398260 | Addgene NGS Result
GACACACCCGCCAGCGGCCGCGCCACCATGGGCTGCATCAAGAGCAAGCGGAAGGACAAGGACCTGGAAC
TGAAGCTGAGAATCCTGCAGAGCACCGTGCCTAGAGCTAGAGATCCTCCAGTGGCCACAGAATTCGGCGG
CTCCCCTAAGAAAAAGCGCAAAGTCTCCGGAAGCCAGTACCTGCCTGACACCGACGACCGGCACAGAATC
GAGGAAAAGCGGAAGCGGACCTACGAGACATTCAAGAGCATCATGAAGAAGTCCCCATTCAGCGGCCCCA
CCGATCCTAGACCTCCACCTAGAAGAATCGCCGTGCCTAGCAGATCCAGCGCCTCTGTGCCTAAACCTGC
TCCTCAGCCTTATCCTTTCACCAGCAGCCTGAGCACCATCAACTACGACGAGTTCCCCACAATGGTGTTC
CCCAGCGGACAGATCAGCCAGGCTTCTGCTCTTGCTCCAGCTCCTCCTCAGGTTCTGCCTCAAGCTCCTG
CTCCGGCTCCAGCACCAGCTATGGTTTCTGCTTTGGCCCAGGCTCCTGCACCTGTGCCTGTTCTTGCTCC
TGGACCACCTCAGGCTGTTGCTCCACCAGCTCCTAAACCTACACAGGCCGGCGAGGGAACACTGTCTGAA
GCCCTGCTGCAACTCCAGTTCGACGACGAGGATCTGGGAGCACTGCTGGGCAATAGCACAGACCCTGCCG
TGTTTACCGATCTGGCCAGCGTGGACAACAGCGAGTTTCAGCAGCTCCTGAACCAGGGCATCCCTGTGGC
TCCTCACACCACAGAGCCCATGCTGATGGAATACCCCGAGGCCATCACCAGACTGGTCACCGGCGCTCAA
AGACCTCCAGATCCTGCACCAGCACCTCTTGGAGCACCTGGCCTGCCTAATGGACTGCTGAGCGGAGATG
AGGACTTCAGCTCTATCGCCGACATGGATTTCAGCGCCCTGCTCGGTTCCGGTGGTGGCGGGTCTGGAGG
AGGAGGTAGTGGTGGAGGTGGCTCTGGTACCGCTAGACCCGGCGAAAGACCTTTCCAGTGCCGGATCTGC
ATGAGGAACTTCAGCAAGGGCGAGAGACTCGTGCGGCACACCAGAACACACACAGGCGAGAAGCCCTTCC
AGTGTAGAATCTGTATGCGCAACTTCAGCCGGATGGACAACCTGAGCACCCACCTGAGAACCCATACCGG
GGAGAAGCCATTTCAATGCCGCATCTGTATGAGAAATTTTTCCCGGAAGGACGCCCTGAACCGGCACCTG
AAAACACACCTGAGAGGCAGCGGCTCCGGATCCGACTACAAGGACGATGACGACAAGTGAGCTAGCTTGA
CTGACTGAGATACAGCGTACCTTCAGCTCACAGACATGATAAGATACATTGATGAGTTTGGACAAACCAC
AACTAGAATGCAGTGAAAAAAATGCTTTATTTGTGAAATTTGTGATGCTATTGCTTTATTTGTAACCATT
ATAAGCTGCAATAAACAAGTTAACAACAACAATTGCATTCATTTTATGTTTCAGGTTCAGGGGGAGGTGT
GGGAGGTTTTTTAAAGCAAGTAAAACCTCTACAAATGTGGTATTGGCCCATCTCTATCGGTATCGTAGCA
TAACCCCTTGGGGCCTCTAAACGGGTCTTGAGGGGTTTTTTGTGCCCCTCGGGCCGGATTGCTATCTACC
GGCATTGGCGCAGAAAAAAATGCCTGATGCGACGCTGCGCGTCTTATACTCCCACATATGCCAGATTCAG
CAACGGATACGGCTTCCCCAACTTGCCCACTTCCATACGTGTCCTCCTTACCAGAAATTTATCCTTAAGG
TCGTCAGCTATCCTGCAGGCGATCTCTCGATTTCGATCAAGACATTCCTTTAATGGTCTTTTCTGGACAC
CACTAGGGGTCAGAAGTAGTTCATCAAACTTTCTTCCCTCCCTAATCTCATTGGTTACCTTGGGCTATCG
AAACTTAATTAACCAGTCAAGTCAGCTACTTGGCGAGATCGACTTGTCTGGGTTTCGACTACGCTCAGAA
TTGCGTCAGTCAAGTTCGATCTGGTCCTTGCTATTGCACCCGTTCTCCGATTACGAGTTTCATTTAAATC
ATGTGAGCAAAAGGCCAGCAAAAGGCCAGGAACCGTAAAAAGGCCGCGTTGCTGGCGTTTTTCCATAGGC
TCCGCCCCCCTGACGAGCATCACAAAAATCGACGCTCAAGTCAGAGGTGGCGAAACCCGACAGGACTATA
AAGATACCAGGCGTTTCCCCCTGGAAGCTCCCTCGTGCGCTCTCCTGTTCCGACCCTGCCGCTTACCGGA
TACCTGTCCGCCTTTCTCCCTTCGGGAAGCGTGGCGCTTTCTCATAGCTCACGCTGTAGGTATCTCAGTT
CGGTGTAGGTCGTTCGCTCCAAGCTGGGCTGTGTGCACGAACCCCCCGTTCAGCCCGACCGCTGCGCCTT
ATCCGGTAACTATCGTCTTGAGTCCAACCCGGTAAGACACGACTTATCGCCACTGGCAGCAGCCACTGGT
AACAGGATTAGCAGAGCGAGGTATGTAGGCGGTGCTACAGAGTTCTTGAAGTGGTGGCCTAACTACGGCT
ACACTAGAAGAACAGTATTTGGTATCTGCGCTCTGCTGAAGCCAGTTACCTTCGGAAAAAGAGTTGGTAG
CTCTTGATCCGGCAAACAAACCACCGCTGGTAGCGGTGGTTTTTTTGTTTGCAAGCAGCAGATTACGCGC
AGAAAAAAAGGATCTCAAGAAGATCCTTTGATCTTTTCTACGGGGTCTGACGCTCAGTGGAACGAAAACT
CACGTTAAGGGATTTTGGTCATGAGATTATCAAAAAGGATCTTCACCTAGATCCTTTTAAATTAAAAATG
AAGTTTTAAATCAATCTAAAGTATATATGAGTAAACTTGGTCTGACAGTTACCAATGCTTAATCAGTGAG
GCACCTATCTCAGCGATCTGTCTATTTCGTTCATCCATAGTTGCATTTAAATTTCCGAACTCTCCAAGGC
CCTCGTCGGAAAATCTTCAAACCTTTCGTCCGATCCATCTTGCAGGCTACCTCTCGAACGAACTATCGCA
AGTCTCTTGGCCGGCCTTGCGCCTTGGCTATTGCTTGGCAGCGCCTATCGCCAGGTATTACTCCAATCCC
GAATATCCGAGATCGGGATCACCCGAGAGAAGTTCAACCTACATCCTCAATCCCGATCTATCCGAGATCC
GAGGAATATCGAAATCGGGGCGCGCCTGGCCTCCGCGCCGGGTTTTGGCGCCTCCCGCGGGCGCCCCCCT
CGTCACGGCGAGCGCTGCCACGTCAGACGAAGGGCGCAGGAGCGTCCTGATCCTTCCGCCCGGACGCTCA
GGACAGCGGCCCGCTGCTCATAAGACTCGGCCTTAGAACCCCAGTATCAGCAGAAGGACATTTTAGGACG
GGACTTGGGTGACTCTAGGGCACTGGTTTTCTTTCCAGAGAGCGGAACAGGCGAGGAAAAGTAGTCCCTT
CTCGGCGATTCTGCGGAGGGATCTCCGTGGGGCGGTGAACGCCGATGATTATATAAGGACGCGCCGGGTG
TGGCACAGCTAGTTCCGTCGCAGCCGGGATTTGGGTCGCGGTTCTTGTTTGTGGATCGCTGTGATCGTCA
CTTGGTGAGTAGCGGGCTGCTGGGCTGGCCGGGGCTTTCGTGGCCGCCGGGCCGCTCGGTGGGACGGAAG
CGTGTGGAGAGACCGCCAAGGGCTGTAGTCTGGGTCCGCGAGCAAGGTTGCCCTGAACTGGGGGTTGGGG
GGAGCGCAGCAAAATGGCGGCTGTTCCCGAGTCTTGAATGGAAGACGCTTGTGAGGCGGGCTGTGAGGTC
GTTGAAACAAGGTGGGGGGCATGGTGGGCGGCAAGAACCCAAGGTCTTGAGCCCTTCGCTAATGCGGGAA
AGCTCTTATTCGGGTGAGATGGGCTGGGCACCATCTGGGGACCCTGACGTGAAGTTTGTCACTGACTGGA
GAACTCGGTTTGTCGTCTGTTGCGGGGGCGGCAGTTATGGCGGTGCCGTTGGGCAGTGCACCCGTACCTT
TGGGAGCGCGCGCCCTCGTCGTGTCGTGACGTCACCCGTTCTGTTGGCTTATAATGCAGGGTGGGGCCAC
CTGCCGGTAGGTGTGCGGTAGGCTTTTCTCCGTCGCAGGACGCAGGGTTCGGGCCTAGGGTAGGCTCTCC
TGAATCGACAGGCGCCGGACCTCTGGTGAGGGGAGGGATAAGTGAGGCGTCAGTTTCTTTGGTCGGTTTT
ATGTACCTATCTTCTTAAGTAGCTGAAGCTCCGGTTTTGAACTATGCGCTCGGGGTTGGCGAGTGTGTTT
TGTGAAGTTTTTTAGGCACCTTTTGAAATGTAATCATTTGGGTCAATATGTAATTTTCAGTGTTAGACTT
GTAAATTGTCCGCTAAATTCTGGCCGTTTTTGGCTTTTTTGTTAGACAACATGACCGAGTACAAGCCCAC
GGTGCGCCTCGCCACCCGCGACGACGTCCCCAGGGCCGTACGCACCCTCGCCGCCGCGTTCGCCGACTAC
CCCGCCACGCGCCACACCGTCGATCCGGACCGCCACATCGAGCGGGTCACCGAGCTGCAAGAACTCTTCC
TCACGCGCGTCGGGCTCGACATCGGCAAGGTGTGGGTCGCGGACGACGGCGCCGCGGTGGCGGTCTGGAC
CACGCCGGAGAGCGTCGAAGCGGGGGCGGTGTTCGCCGAGATCGGCCCGCGCATGGCCGAGTTGAGCGGT
TCCCGGCTGGCCGCGCAGCAACAGATGGAGGGCCTCCTGGCGCCGCACCGGCCCAAGGAGCCCGCGTGGT
TCCTGGCCACCGTCGGCGTCTCGCCCGACCACCAGGGCAAGGGTCTGGGCAGCGCCGTCGTGCTCCCCGG
AGTGGAGGCCGCCGAGCGCGCCGGGGTGCCCGCCTTCCTGGAGACCTCCGCGCCCCGCAACCTCCCCTTC
TACGAGCGGCTCGGCTTCACCGTCACCGCCGACGTCGAGGTGCCCGAAGGACCGCGCACCTGGTGCATGA
CCCGCAAGCCCGGTGCCTAGGCTAGTATGTAAGCCTAGTCTTAGATAATAAAATCGCTATCCATCGAAGA
TGGATGTGTGTTGGTTTTTTGTGTGTGTAACGCTAGGCGCGCCTGGTGTACCGAGAACGATCCTCTCAGT
GCGAGTCTCGACGATCCATATCGTTGCTTGGCAGTCAGCCAGTCGGAATCCAGCTTGGGACCCAGGAAGT
CCAATCGTCAGATATTGTACTCAAGCCTGGTCACGGCAGCGTACCGATCTGTTTAAACCTAGATATTGAT
AGTCTGATCGGTCAACGTATAATCGAGTCCTAGCTTTTGCAAACATCTATCAAGAGACAGGATCAGCAGG
AGGCTTTCGCATGAGTATTCAACATTTCCGTGTCGCCCTTATTCCCTTTTTTGCGGCATTTTGCCTTCCT
GTTTTTGCTCACCCAGAAACGCTGGTGAAAGTAAAAGATGCTGAAGATCAGTTGGGTGCGCGAGTGGGTT
ACATCGAACTGGATCTCAACAGCGGTAAGATCCTTGAGAGTTTTCGCCCCGAAGAACGCTTTCCAATGAT
GAGCACTTTTAAAGTTCTGCTATGTGGCGCGGTATTATCCCGTATTGACGCCGGGCAAGAGCAACTCGGT
CGCCGCATACACTATTCTCAGAATGACTTGGTTGAGTATTCACCAGTCACAGAAAAGCATCTTACGGATG
GCATGACAGTAAGAGAATTATGCAGTGCTGCCATAACCATGAGTGATAACACTGCGGCCAACTTACTTCT
GACAACGATTGGAGGACCGAAGGAGCTAACCGCTTTTTTGCACAACATGGGGGATCATGTAACTCGCCTT
GATCGTTGGGAACCGGAGCTGAATGAAGCCATACCAAACGACGAGCGTGACACCACGATGCCTGTAGCAA
TGGCAACAACCTTGCGTAAACTATTAACTGGCGAACTACTTACTCTAGCTTCCCGGCAACAGTTGATAGA
CTGGATGGAGGCGGATAAAGTTGCAGGACCACTTCTGCGCTCGGCCCTTCCGGCTGGCTGGTTTATTGCT
GATAAATCTGGAGCCGGTGAGCGTGGGTCTCGCGGTATCATTGCAGCACTGGGGCCAGATGGTAAGCCCT
CCCGTATCGTAGTTATCTACACGACGGGGAGTCAGGCAACTATGGATGAACGAAATAGACAGATCGCTGA
GATAGGTGCCTCACTGATTAAGCATTGGTAACCGATTCTAGGTGCATTGGCGCAGAAAAAAATGCCTGAT
GCGACGCTGCGCGTCTTATACTCCCACATATGCCAGATTCAGCAACGGATACGGCTTCCCCAACTTGCCC
ACTTCCATACGTGTCCTCCTTACCAGAAATTTATCCTTAAGATCCCGAATCGTTTAAACTCGACTCTGGC
TCTATCGAATCTCCGTCGTTTCGAGCTTACGCGAACAGCCGTGGCGCTCATTTGCTCGTCGGGCATCGAA
TCTCGTCAGCTATCGTCAGCTTACCTTTTTGGCAGCGATCGCGGCTCCCGACATCTTGGACCATTAGCTC
CACAGGTATCTTCTTCCCTCTAGTGGTCATAACAGCAGCTTCAGCTACCTCTCAATTCAAAAAACCCCTC
AAGACCCGTTTAGAGGCCCCAAGGGGTTATGCTATCAATCGTTGCGTTACACACACAAAAAACCAACACA
CATCCATCTTCGATGGATAGCGATTTTATTATCTAACTGCTGATCGAGTGTAGCCAGATCTAGTAATCAA
TTACGGGGTCATTAGTTCATAGCCCATATATGGAGTTCCGCGTTACATAACTTACGGTAAATGGCCCGCC
TGGCTGACCGCCCAACGACCCCCGCCCATTGACGTCAATAATGACGTATGTTCCCATAGTAACGCCAATA
GGGACTTTCCATTGACGTCAATGGGTGGAGTATTTACGGTAAACTGCCCACTTGGCAGTACATCAAGTGT
ATCATATGCCAAGTACGCCCCCTATTGACGTCAATGACGGTAAATGGCCCGCCTGGCATTATGCCCAGTA
CATGACCTTATGGGACTTTCCTACTTGGCAGTACATCTACGTATTAGTCATCGCTATTACCATGCTGATG
CGGTTTTGGCAGTACATCAATGGGCGTGGATAGCGGTTTGACTCACGGGGATTTCCAAGTCTCCACCCCA
TTGACGTCAATGGGAGTTTGTTTTGGCACCAAAATCAACGGGACTTTCCAAAATGTCGTAACAACTCCGC
CCCATTGACGCAAATGGGCGGTAGGCGTGTACGGTGGGAGGTCTATATAAGCAGAGCTGGTTTAGTGAAC
CGTCAGATCAGATCTTTGTCGATCCTACCATCCACTC
Features (pLannotate 1.2.2; 20 found; start..end, strand, type, name):
    175..954     +  CDS            RELA (fragment): TF65_HUMAN - Also known as NFKB3. Experimental evidence at protein level: Swiss-Prot protein existence level 1. NF-kappa-B is a pleiotropic transcription factor present in almost all cell types and is the endpoint of a series of signal transduction events that are initiated by a vast array of stimuli related to many biological processes such as inflammation, immunity, differentiation, cell growth, tumorigenesis and apoptosis. NF-kappa-B is a homo- or heterodimeric complex formed by the Rel-like domain- containing proteins RELA/p65, RELB, NFKB1/p105, NFKB1/p50, REL and NFKB2/p52. The heterodime
   1033..1065    +  CDS            CCR5TC (fragment): zinc-finger domain from the CCR5-224 (+) zinc-finger nuclease that recognizes the left half-site target sequence in the human CCR5 gene (Perez et al., 2008; Gross et al., 2013)
   1370..1491    -  polyA_signal   SV40 poly(A) signal: SV40 polyadenylation signal
   1514..1583    -  CDS            large T antigen (fragment): large T antigen from SV40 (simian virus 40)
   1606..1652    +  terminator     T7 terminator: transcription terminator for bacteriophage T7 RNA polymerase
   1682..1818    +  terminator     rrnG terminator: transcription terminator from the E. coli ribosomal RNA rrnG operon (Albrechtsen et al., 1991)
   1863..1934    +  misc_feature   3' β-globin insulator: insulator downstream of the human β-globin locus (Farrell et al., 2002)
   2160..2748    -  rep_origin     ori: high-copy-number ColE1/pMB1/pBR322/pUC origin of replication
   2920..2984    -  CDS            bla(M) (fragment): β-lactamase lacking the signal sequence; bla(M); allows cytosolic expression of β-lactamase
   3248..4457    +  promoter       UbC promoter: human ubiquitin C promoter
   4461..5058    +  CDS            PuroR (fragment): puromycin N-acetyltransferase; pac from Streptomyces; confers resistance to puromycin
   5087..5135    +  polyA_signal   poly(A) signal: synthetic polyadenylation signal
   5401..6261    +  CDS            AmpR: β-lactamase; bla; confers resistance to ampicillin, carbenicillin, and related antibiotics
   6274..6410    +  terminator     rrnG terminator: transcription terminator from the E. coli ribosomal RNA rrnG operon (Albrechtsen et al., 1991)
   6562..6633    +  misc_feature   5' β-globin insulator: insulator upstream of the human β-globin locus (Farrell et al., 2002)
   6638..6684    -  terminator     T7 terminator: transcription terminator for bacteriophage T7 RNA polymerase
   6702..6750    -  polyA_signal   poly(A) signal: synthetic polyadenylation signal
   6831..7134    +  enhancer       CMV enhancer: human cytomegalovirus immediate early enhancer
   7207..7224    -  promoter       CMV promoter (fragment): human cytomegalovirus (CMV) immediate early promoter
   7287..7338    +  promoter       CMVd2 promoter: truncated human cytomegalovirus (CMV) immediate early promoter that yields moderately reduced expression relative to the full-length promoter
