[The description below was written by a language model from this plasmid's Addgene catalogue record and pLannotate feature annotations shown in this document.]
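Description:
pJPT009-ZF6 PM-synTF-1x FLAG is a mammalian expression plasmid built on the commercial pTwist CMV Puro backbone. It is maintained in E. coli at high copy through a ColE1/pUC-type origin and selected with ampicillin via a full-length β-lactamase gene. For selection in mammalian cells, a separate cassette places puromycin N-acetyltransferase under the human ubiquitin C promoter, followed by a synthetic poly(A) signal. The backbone also carries bacterial rrnG and T7 terminators, extra synthetic poly(A) signals and short β-globin insulator elements flanking the expression units, which serve to limit transcriptional read-through and interference between cassettes.

The payload is a synthetic transcription factor (synTF) driven by the CMV enhancer/promoter and terminated by an SV40 poly(A) signal. According to the record, the insert is p65-ZF6: the annotation detects a fragment of human RELA (NF-κB p65), which presumably supplies the transactivation function, followed by a zinc-finger region. Only a short stretch of that region matches a known zinc-finger domain, as might be expected for an engineered ZF6 DNA-binding array. The catalogue fields list an N-terminal palmitoylation-myristoylation ("PM") site, a lipidation motif that anchors proteins to the inner face of cellular membranes, and a C-terminal single FLAG epitope for detection. Neither of these short elements is picked up in the automated feature table.

The stated purpose is simply to express the "PM" version of the ZF6 synTF. The associated publication concerns improving cargo loading and functional delivery by extracellular vesicles through engineered protein-lipid interactions, which suggests the membrane-anchored transcription factor serves as a vesicle cargo, although the record does not describe the readout.
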