Addgene plasmid #202499: pJPT009-ZF6 PM-synTF-1x FLAG
Purpose: Express "PM" synTF (ZF6)
Depositing lab: Neha Kamat. Depositing organization: Northwestern University. Publication: Enhancing extracellular vesicle cargo loading and functional delivery by engineering protein-lipid interactions. Peruzzi JA, Gunnels TF, Edelstein HI, Lu P, Baker D, Leonard JN, Kamat NP. Nat Commun. 2024 Jul 4;15(1):5618. doi: 10.1038/s41467-024-49678-z. PubMed 38965227.
Backbone
  Vector backbone: pTwist CMV Puro
  Backbone manufacturer: Twist
  Vector type: Mammalian Expression
Growth in bacteria
  Bacterial resistance: Ampicillin, 100 μg/mL
  Growth temperature: 37°C
  Growth strain: DH5alpha
  Copy number: High Copy
Gene/Insert
  Gene/Insert name: p65-ZF6
  Species: H. sapiens (human)
  Promoter: CMV
  Tag / fusion protein: Palmitoylation-Myristoylation Site (N terminal on insert); 1x FLAG (C terminal on insert)
  Cloning method: Restriction Enzyme; 5′ cloning site Unknown (unknown if destroyed)
Terms and licenses: Academic/Nonprofit Terms; Industry Terms: Not Available to Industry
Depositor comments: Please visit https://doi.org/10.1101/2023.04.29.538810 for bioRxiv preprint.
How to cite: pJPT009-ZF6 PM-synTF-1x FLAG was a gift from Neha Kamat (Addgene plasmid # 202499 ; http://n2t.net/addgene:202499 ; RRID:Addgene_202499)
